Addgene plasmid #48471: pFUSB4_CGCT
Depositing lab: Stephen Ekker. Depositing organization: Mayo Foundation for Medical Education and Research. Publication: High Efficiency In Vivo Genome Engineering with a Simplified 15-RVD GoldyTALEN Design. Ma AC, Lee HB, Clark KJ, Ekker SC. PLoS One. 2013 May 29;8(5):e65259. doi: 10.1371/journal.pone.0065259. Print 2013. PubMed 23734242.
Backbone
  Vector backbone: pFUS_B4
  Vector type: Mammalian Expression, TALEN
Growth in bacteria
  Bacterial resistance: Spectinomycin, 50 μg/mL
  Growth temperature: 37°C
  Growth strain: Top10
  Copy number: Unknown
Gene/Insert
  Gene/Insert name: RVD sequence: HD NN HD NG
  Species: Synthetic
  Cloning method: Unknown
  Sequencing primers: 5′ ttgatgcctggcagttccct; 3′ cgaaccgaacaggcttatgt
Terms and licenses: Academic/Nonprofit Terms; Industry Terms: Not Available to Industry
Depositor comments: Plasmid was created using Golden Gate cloning.
How to cite: pFUSB4_CGCT was a gift from Stephen Ekker (Addgene plasmid # 48471 ; http://n2t.net/addgene:48471 ; RRID:Addgene_48471)
