[The description below was written by a language model from this plasmid's Addgene catalogue record and pLannotate feature annotations shown in this document.]
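Description:
pFUSB4_CGCT is a small (about 2.9 kb) intermediate array plasmid for TALEN construction, built on the pFUS_B4 backbone of the Golden Gate TALE assembly system. It carries a synthetic, pre-assembled block of four TALE repeat modules with the repeat-variable diresidues HD NN HD NG. Under the standard RVD code these specify the bases C, G, C and T, as reflected in the plasmid name. The depositor notes that it was made by Golden Gate cloning. The associated publication describes a simplified 15-RVD GoldyTALEN design, so this plasmid appears to be one member of a set of ready-made repeat arrays that shortens assembly of full-length TALE DNA-binding domains.

The feature table shows a purely bacterial propagation backbone. It has a high-copy ColE1/pUC-type origin and the aadA aminoglycoside adenylyltransferase gene, which confers spectinomycin (and streptomycin) resistance and matches the catalogue selection. Upstream of aadA lie a class 1 integron Pc promoter fragment and a short gentamicin acetyltransferase remnant. Small fragments of lacZα and lacI probably remain from the blue/white screening cassette that the repeat array displaced, and rrnB T1 and T2 terminators are also present.

The automated annotation did not label the TALE repeats themselves. They presumably lie in the unannotated stretch between the lacZα fragment and the resistance cassette.

Although the catalogue lists the vector type as mammalian expression and TALEN, no eukaryotic promoter, nuclease domain or polyadenylation signal is annotated. In practice the plasmid is a cloning intermediate, and its repeat block would be moved, together with other arrays and a final half repeat, into a TALEN expression backbone for genome engineering.
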