Features (pLannotate 1.2.2; 8 found; start..end, strand, type, name):
      3..39      -  CDS            lacZα (fragment): LacZα fragment of β-galactosidase; lacZ fragment
    596..619     +  promoter       Pc promoter (fragment): intI1 (promoter lies within the coding sequence); class 1 integron promoter
    795..851     +  CDS            GmR (fragment): gentamycin acetyltransferase; aacC1; confers resistance to gentamycin
    858..1649    +  CDS            SmR: aminoglycoside adenylyltransferase (Murphy, 1985); aadA; confers resistance to spectinomycin and streptomycin
   1742..2330    +  rep_origin     ori: high-copy-number ColE1/pMB1/pBR322/pUC origin of replication
   2513..2605    +  CDS            lacI (fragment): lac repressor; lacI; The lac repressor binds to the lac operator to inhibit transcription in E. coli. This inhibition can be relieved by adding lactose or isopropyl-β-D-thiogalactopyranoside (IPTG).
   2660..2687    -  terminator     rrnB T2 terminator: transcription terminator T2 from the E. coli rrnB gene
   2819..2862    +  terminator     rrnB T1 terminator: Escherichia coli rrnB; transcription terminator T1 from the E. coli rrnB gene
>Addgene plasmid #48471 | pFUSB4_CGCT | depositor full sequence | sequence record 70171 | Full Sequence
ATGTTTTCCCAGTCACGACGTTGTAAAACGACGGCCAGTCTTAAGCGTCTCATGGCCTGACCCCGGACCA
AGTGGTGGCCTATCGCCAGCCACGATGGCGGCAAGCAAGCGCTCGAAACGGTGCAGCGGCTGTTGCCGGT
GCTGTGCCAGGACCATGGCCTGACCCCGGACCAAGTGGTGGCTATCGCCAGCAACAATGGCGGCAAGCAA
GCGCTCGAAACGGTGCAGCGGCTGTTGCCGGTGCTGTGCCAGGACCATGGCCTGACTCCGGACCAAGTGG
TGGCTATCGCCAGCCACGATGGCGGCAAGCAAGCGCTCGAAACGGTGCAGCGGCTGTTGCCGGTGCTGTG
CCAGGACCATGGCCTGACCCCGGACCAAGTGGTGGCTATCGCCAGCAACGGTGGCGGCAAGCAAGCGCTC
GAAACGGTGCAGCGGCTGTTGCCGGTGCTGTGCCAGGACCATGGCCTGACCCCGGACCAAGTGGTGGCTA
TCGAGACGTCTAGACCAGCCAGGACAGAAATGCCTCGACTTCGCTGCTACCCAAGGTTGCCGGGTGACGC
ACACCGTGGAAACGGATGAAGGCACGAACCCAGTGGACATAAGCCTGTTCGGTTCGTAAGCTGTAATGCA
AGTAGCGTATGCGCTCACGCAACTGGTCCAGAACCTTGACCGAACGCAGCGGTGGTAACGGCGCAGTGGC
GGTTTTCATGGCTTGTTATGACTGTTTTTTTGGGGTACAGTCTATGCCTCGGGCATCCAAGCAGCAAGCG
CGTTACGCCGTGGGTCGATGTTTGATGTTATGGAGCAGCAACGATGTTACGCAGCAGGGCAGTCGCCCTA
AAACAAAGTTAAACATTATGAGGGAAGCGGTGATCGCCGAAGTATCGACTCAACTATCAGAGGTAGTTGG
CGTCATCGAGCGCCATCTCGAACCGACGTTGCTGGCCGTACATTTGTACGGCTCCGCAGTGGATGGCGGC
CTGAAGCCACACAGTGATATTGATTTGCTGGTTACGGTGACCGTAAGGCTTGATGAAACAACGCGGCGAG
CTTTGATCAACGACCTTTTGGAAACTTCGGCTTCCCCTGGAGAGAGCGAGATTCTCCGCGCTGTAGAAGT
CACCATTGTTGTGCACGACGACATCATTCCGTGGCGTTATCCAGCTAAGCGCGAACTGCAATTTGGAGAA
TGGCAGCGCAATGACATTCTTGCAGGTATCTTCGAGCCAGCCACGATCGACATTGATCTGGCTATCTTGC
TGACAAAAGCAAGAGAACATAGCGTTGCCTTGGTAGGTCCAGCGGCGGAGGAACTCTTTGATCCGGTTCC
TGAACAGGATCTATTTGAGGCGCTAAATGAAACCTTAACGCTATGGAACTCGCCGCCCGACTGGGCTGGC
GATGAGCGAAATGTAGTGCTTACGTTGTCCCGCATTTGGTACAGCGCAGTAACCGGCAAAATCGCGCCGA
AGGATGTCGCTGCCGACTGGGCAATGGAGCGCCTGCCGGCCCAGTATCAGCCCGTCATACTTGAAGCTAG
ACAGGCTTATCTTGGACAAGAAGAAGATCGCTTGGCCTCGCGCGCAGATCAGTTGGAAGAATTTGTCCAC
TACGTGAAAGGCGAGATCACCAAGGTAGTCGGCAAATAACCCTCGAGCCACCCATGACCAAAATCCCTTA
ACGTGAGTTACGCGTCGTTCCACTGAGCGTCAGACCCCGTAGAAAAGATCAAAGGATCTTCTTGAGATCC
TTTTTTTCTGCGCGTAATCTGCTGCTTGCAAACAAAAAAACCACCGCTACCAGCGGTGGTTTGTTTGCCG
GATCAAGAGCTACCAACTCTTTTTCCGAAGGTAACTGGCTTCAGCAGAGCGCAGATACCAAATACTGTCC
TTCTAGTGTAGCCGTAGTTAGGCCACCACTTCAAGAACTCTGTAGCACCGCCTACATACCTCGCTCTGCT
AATCCTGTTACCAGTGGCTGCTGCCAGTGGCGATAAGTCGTGTCTTACCGGGTTGGACTCAAGACGATAG
TTACCGGATAAGGCGCAGCGGTCGGGCTGAACGGGGGGTTCGTGCACACAGCCCAGCTTGGAGCGAACGA
CCTACACCGAACTGAGATACCTACAGCGTGAGCATTGAGAAAGCGCCACGCTTCCCGAAGGGAGAAAGGC
GGACAGGTATCCGGTAAGCGGCAGGGTCGGAACAGGAGAGCGCACGAGGGAGCTTCCAGGGGGAAACGCC
TGGTATCTTTATAGTCCTGTCGGGTTTCGCCACCTCTGACTTGAGCGTCGATTTTTGTGATGCTCGTCAG
GGGGGCGGAGCCTATGGAAAAACGCCAGCAACGCGGCCTTTTTACGGTTCCTGGCCTTTTGCTGGCCTTT
TGCTCACATGTTCTTTCCTGCGTTATCCCCTGATTCTGTGGATAACCGTATTACCGCCTTTGAGTGAGCT
GATACCGCTCGCCGCAGCCGAACGACCGAGCGCAGCGAGTCAGTGAGCGAGGAAGCGGAAGAGCGCCCAA
TACGCAAACCGCCTCTCCCCGCGCGTTGGCCGATTCATTAATGCAGCTGGCACGACAGGTTTCCCGACTG
GAAAGCGGGCAGTGAGCGCAACGCAATTAATACGCGTACCGCTAGCCAGGAAGAGTTTGTAGAAACGCAA
AAAGGCCATCCGTCAGGATGGCCTTCTGCTTAGTTTGATGCCTGGCAGTTTATGGCGGGCGTCCTGCCCG
CCACCCTCCGGGCCGTTGCTTCACAACGTTCAAATCCGCTCCCGGCGGATTTGTCCTACTCAGGAGAGCG
TTCACCGACAAACAACAGATAAAACGAAAGGCCCAGTCTTCCGACTGAGCCTTTCGTTTTATTTGATGCC
TGGCAGTTCCCTACTCTCGCGTTAACGCTAGCATGG
