>Addgene plasmid #48471 | pFUSB4_CGCT | addgene partial sequence | sequence record 70963 | pCR8_F1 5'-ttgatgcctggcagttccct-3'
GTCACGACGTTGTAAAACGACGGCCAGTCTTAAGCGTCTCATGGCCTGACCCCGGACCAAGTGGTGGCTA
TCGCCAGCCACGATGGCGGCAAGCAAGCGCTCGAAACGGTGCAGCGGCTGTTGCCGGTGCTGTGCCAGGA
CCATGGCCTGACCCCGGACCAAGTGGTGGCTATCGCCAGCAACAATGGCGGCAAGCAAGCGCTCGAAACG
GTGCAGCGGCTGTTGCCGGTGCTGTGCCAGGACCATGGCCTGACTCCGGACCAAGTGGTGGCTATCGCCA
GCCACGATGGCGGCAAGCAAGCGCTCGAAACGGTGCAGCGGCTGTTGCCGGTGCTGTGCCAGGACCATGG
CCTGACCCCGGACCAAGTGGTGGCTATCGCCAGCAACGGTGGCGGCAAGCAAGCGCTCGAAACGGTGCAG
CGGCTGTTGCCGGTGCTGTGCCAGGACCATGGCCTGACCCCGGACCAAGTGGTGGCTATCGAGACGTCTA
GACCAGCCAGGACAGAAATGCCTCGACTTCGCTGCTACCCAAGGTTGCCGGGTGACGCACACCGTGGAAA
CGGATGAAGGCACGAACCCAGTGGACATAAGCCTGTTCGGTTCGTAAGCTGTAATGCAAGTAGCGTATGC
GCTCACGCAACTGGTCCAGAACCTTGACCGAACGCAGCGGTGGTAACGGCGCAGTGGCGGTTTTCATGGC
TTGTTATGACTGTTTTTTTGGGGTACAGTCTATGCCTCGGGCATCCAAGCAGCAAGCGCGTTACGCCGTG
GGTCGATGTTTGATGTTATGGAGCAGCAACGATGTTACGCAGCAGGGCAGTCGCCCTAAAACAAAGTTAA
ACATTATGAGGGAAGCGGTGATCGCCGAAGTATCGACTCAACTATCAGAGGTAGTTGGCGTCATCGAGCG
CCATCTCGAACCGACGTTGCTGGCCGTACATTTGTA
